Addgene plasmid #205019: pSW003-PpsbA-mNeonGreen
Purpose: Broad host-range bacterial expression vector with constitutive PsbA promoter; mNeonGreen (codon optimized for P. fluorescens)
Depositing lab: Rosemarie Wilton. Depositing organization: Argonne National Laboratory - Affiliated with the University of Chicago. Publication: A New Suite of Plasmid Vectors for Fluorescence-Based Imaging of Root Colonizing Pseudomonads. Wilton R, Ahrendt AJ, Shinde S, Sholto-Douglas DJ, Johnson JL, Brennan MB, Kemner KM. Front Plant Sci. 2018 Feb 1;8:2242. doi: 10.3389/fpls.2017.02242. eCollection 2017. PubMed 29449848.
Backbone
  Vector backbone: pME6031 (Several restriction sites were removed to facilitate cloning)
  Backbone manufacturer: Dieter Haas; obtained from Culture Collection of Switzerland
  Vector type: Bacterial Expression
Growth in bacteria
  Bacterial resistance: Tetracycline, 10 μg/mL
  Growth temperature: 37°C
  Growth strain: DH5alpha
  Copy number: Low Copy
Gene/Insert
  Gene/Insert name: mNeonGreen
  Species: Synthetic
  Mutation: mNeonGreen is codon optimized for expression in P. fluorescens
  Promoter: PpsbA
  Cloning method: Restriction Enzyme; 5′ cloning site unknown (unknown if destroyed)
Terms and licenses: Academic/Nonprofit Terms; Industry Terms: Not Available to Industry
How to cite: pSW003-PpsbA-mNeonGreen was a gift from Rosemarie Wilton (Addgene plasmid # 205019 ; http://n2t.net/addgene:205019 ; RRID:Addgene_205019)
