[The description below was written by a language model from this plasmid's Addgene catalogue record and pLannotate feature annotations shown in this document.]
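Description:
pSW003-PpsbA-mNeonGreen is a broad host-range bacterial expression plasmid of about 9.2 kb, built on a modified pME6031 backbone from which several restriction sites were removed to simplify cloning. It is a shuttle-type vector carrying two replication systems. A p15A origin supports maintenance in E. coli. The pVS1 module, made up of oriV, the RepA replication protein and the StaA stability protein, allows replication and stable inheritance in Pseudomonas and related Gram-negative bacteria. Selection is by tetracycline, through the TcR (tetA) efflux pump gene with its adjacent TetR regulator, and the plasmid is recorded as low copy. The annotation also detects short fragments of a kanamycin resistance gene, a β-lactamase gene, a Tn903 transposition protein, an integrase, a bom region and an RSF origin. These partial matches are probably leftovers from how the backbone was assembled rather than functional elements, and tetracycline is the only resistance listed.

The payload is a synthetic mNeonGreen coding sequence, codon optimized for Pseudomonas fluorescens and encoding a bright, rapidly maturing monomeric green/yellow fluorescent protein. The catalogue entry states that it is driven by the constitutive PpsbA promoter. The promoter itself is not annotated in the feature table, but a phage T7 gene 10 ribosome binding site lies immediately upstream of the open reading frame to promote efficient translation. No fusion tags are annotated. With constitutive expression and stable pVS1-based maintenance, the plasmid serves to label bacteria fluorescently. The associated publication describes it as part of a vector suite for fluorescence imaging of root-colonizing pseudomonads.
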