Features (pLannotate 1.2.2; 15 found; start..end, strand, type, name):
     44..1243    -  CDS            TcR: tetracycline efflux protein; tetA; confers resistance to tetracycline
   1349..1999    +  CDS            TetR: tetracycline resistance regulatory protein; tetR
   2172..2318    -  CDS            TRA2_ECOLX (fragment): Protein predicted: Swiss-Prot protein existence level 4. Required for transposition of transposon Tn903. From Escherichia coli.
   2459..2724    -  CDS            KanR (fragment): aminoglycoside phosphotransferase; aph(3')-Ia; confers resistance to kanamycin
   2954..2976    +  RBS            RBS: efficient ribosome binding site from bacteriophage T7 gene 10 (Olins and Rangwala, 1989)
   2984..3691    +  CDS            mNeonGreen: mNeonGreen is a basic (constitutively fluorescent) green/yellow fluorescent protein published in 2013, derived from Branchiostoma lanceolatum. It is reported to be a very rapidly-maturing monomer with moderate acid sensitivity.
   3754..3891    +  CDS            int (fragment): INT2_ECOLX - Protein inferred from homology: Swiss-Prot protein existence level 3. Putative integrase believed to be involved in the insertion of antibiotic resistance genes into plasmids and transposons. From Escherichia coli.
   4074..4100    +  misc_feature   bom (fragment): basis of mobility region from pBR322
   4199..4254    -  rep_origin     RSF ori (fragment): Plasmids containing the RSF 1030 origin of replication can be propagated in E. coli cells that contain additional plasmids with compatible origins.
   4342..4887    -  rep_origin     p15A ori: Plasmids containing the medium-copy-number p15A origin of replication can be propagated in E. coli cells that contain a second plasmid with the ColE1 origin.
   5053..5366    -  CDS            bla(M) (fragment): β-lactamase lacking the signal sequence; bla(M); allows cytosolic expression of β-lactamase
   5596..5790    -  rep_origin     pVS1 oriV: origin of replication for the Pseudomonas plasmid pVS1 (Heeb et al., 2000)
   5856..6929    -  CDS            pVS1 RepA: replication protein from the Pseudomonas plasmid pVS1 (Heeb et al., 2000)
   7358..7987    -  CDS            pVS1 StaA: stability protein from the Pseudomonas plasmid pVS1 (Heeb et al., 2000)
   8547..8948    -  CDS            Y4CG_SINFN (fragment): Protein inferred from homology: Swiss-Prot protein existence level 3. From Sinorhizobium fredii (strain NBRC 101917 / NGR234).
>Addgene plasmid #205019 | pSW003-PpsbA-mNeonGreen | addgene full sequence | sequence record 407998 | Addgene NGS Result
ATAGTTCTAGCTAGTACTAGAGCGGCCCCTATCGTTTCCACGATCAGCGATCGGCTCGTTGCCCTGCGCC
GCTCCAAAGCCCGCGACGCAGCGCCGGCAGGCAGAGCAAGTAGAGGGCAGCGCCTGCAATCCATGCCCAC
CCGTTCCACGTTGTTATAGAAGCCGCATAGATCGCCGTGAAGAGGAGGGGTCCGACGATCGAGGTCAGGC
TGGTGAGCGCCGCCAGTGAGCCTTGCAGCTGCCCCTGACGTTCCTCATCCACCTGCCTGGACAACATTGC
TTGCAGCGCCGGCATTCCGATGCCACCCGAAGCAAGCAGGACCATGATCGGGAACGCCATCCATCCCCGT
GTCGCGAAGGCAAGCAGGATGTAGCCTGTGCCGTCGGCAATCATTCCGAGCATGAGTGCCCGCCTTTCGC
CGAGCCGGGCGGCTACAGGGCCGGTGATCATTGCCTGGGCGAGTGAATGCAGAATGCCAAATGCGGCAAG
CGAAATGCCGATCGTGGTCGCGTCCCAGTGAAAGCGATCCTCGCCGAAAATGACCCAAAGCGCGGCCGGC
ACCTGTCCGACAAGTTGCATGATGAAGAAGACCGCCATCAGGGCGGCGACGACGGTCATGCCCCGGGCCC
ACCGGAACGAAGCGAGCGGGTTGAGAGCCTCCCGGCGTAACGGCCGGCGTTCGCCTTTGTGCGACTCCGG
CAAAAGGAAACAGCCCGTCAGGAAATTGAGGCCGTTCAAGGCTGCCGCGGCGAAGAACGGAGCGTGGGGG
GAGAAACCGCCCATCAGCCCACCGAGCACAGGTCCCGCGACCATCCCGAACCCGAAACAGGCGCTCATGA
AGCCGAAGTGCCGCGCGCGCTCATCGCCATCAGTGATATCGGCAATATAAGCGCCGGCTACCGCCCCAGT
CGCCCCGGTGATGCCGGCCACGATCCGCCCGATATAGAGAACCCAAAGGAAAGGCGCTGTCGCCATGATG
GCGTAGTCGACAGTGGCGCCGGCCAGCGAGACGAGCAAGATTGGCCGCCGCCCGAAACGATCCGACAGCG
CGCCCAGCACAGGTGCGCAGGCAAATTGCACCAACGCATACAGCGCCAGCAGAATGCCATAGTGGGCGGT
GACGTCGTTCGAGTGAACCAGATCGCGCAGGAGGCCCGGCAGCACCGGCATAATCAGGCCGATGCCGACA
GCGTCGAGCGCGACAGTGCTCAGAATTACGATCAGGGGTATGTTGGGTTTCACGTCTGGCCTCCGGACCA
GCCTCCGCTGGTCCGATTGAACGCGCGGATTCTTTATCACTGATAAGTTGGTGGACATATTATGTTTATC
AGTGATAAAGTGTCAAGCATGACAAAGTTGCAGCCGAATACAGTGATCCGTGCCGCCCTGGACCTGTTGA
ACGAGGTCGGCGTAGACGGTCTGACGACACGCAAACTGGCGGAACGGTTGGGGGTTCAGCAGCCGGCGCT
TTACTGGCACTTCAGGAACAAGCGGGCGCTGCTCGACGCACTGGCCGAAGCCATGCTGGCGGAGAATCAT
ACGCATTCGGTGCCGAGAGCCGACGACGACTGGCGCTCATTTCTGATCGGGAATGCCCGCAGCTTCAGGC
AGGCGCTGCTCGCCTACCGCGATGGCGCGCGCATCCATGCCGGCACGCGACCGGGCGCACCGCAGATGGA
AACGGCCGACGCGCAGCTTCGCTTCCTCTGCGAGGCGGGTTTTTCGGCCGGGGACGCCGTCAATGCGCTG
ATGACAATCAGCTACTTCACTGTTGGGGCCGTGCTTGAGGAGCAGGCCGGCGACAGCGATGCCGGCGAGC
GCGGCGGCACCGTTGAACAGGCTCCGCTCTCGCCGCTGTTGCGGGCCGCGATAGACGCCTTCGACGAAGC
CGGTCCGGACGCAGCGTTCGAGCAGGGACTCGCGGTGATTGTCGATGGATTGGCGAAAAGGAGGCTCGTT
GTCAGGAACGTTGAAGGACCGAGAAAGGGTGACGATTGATCAGGACCGCTGCCGGAGCGCAACCCACTCA
CTACAGCAGAGCCATGTAGACAACATCCCCTCCCCCTTTCCACCGCGTCAGACGCCCGTAGCAGCCCGCT
ACGGGCTTTTTCATGCCCTGCCCTAGCGTCCAAGCCTCACGGCCGCGCTCGGCCTCTCTGGCGGCCTTCT
GGCGCTGAGGTCTGCCTCGTGAAGAAGGTGTTGCTGACTCATACCAGGCCTGAATCGCCCCATCATCCAG
CCAGAAAGTGAGGGAGCCACGGTTGATGAGAGCTTTGTTGTAGGTGGACCAGTTGGTGATTTTGAACTTT
TGCTTTGCCACGGAACGGTCTGCGTTGTCGGGAAGATGCGTGATCTGATCCTTCAACTCAGCAAAAGTTC
GATTTATTCAACAAAGCCGCCGTCCCGTCAAGTCAGCGTAATGCTCTGCCAGTGTTACAACCAATTAACC
AATTCTGATTAGAAAAACTCATCGAGCATCAAATGAAACTGCAATTTATTCATATCAGGATTATCAATAC
CATATTTTTGAAAAAGCCGTTTCTGTAATGAAGGAGAAAACTCACCGAGGCAGTTCCATAGGATGGCAAG
ATCCTGGTATCGGTCTGCGATTCCGACTCGTCCAACATCAATACAACCTATTAATTTCCCCTCGTCAAAA
ATAAGGTTATCAAGTGAGAAATCACCATGAGTGACGACTGAATCCGGTGAGAATGGCAAAAGCTGGCCGC
CACGGCGATATCGGATCCATATGACGTCGACGCGTGGATCTCAATGAATATTGGTTGACACGGGCGTATA
AGACATGTTATACTGTTGAATAACAAGCTATCAATTCTCTATTTTGAGAAGAATTAATGTGCTTGGGAGT
CCCTGATGATTAAATTAAATAAACCAAGATTTTACCATGACTGCAATTTTAGAGAGACGGGGGATCGATC
CTCTTGAAATAATTTTGTTTAACTTTAAGAAGGAGATATACATATGAATTCGAAAGGCGAAGAAGATAAC
ATGGCCAGTTTACCGGCAACTCATGAATTACATATTTTTGGAAGTATTAACGGCGTTGACTTTGATATGG
TTGGACAGGGCACCGGCAACCCGAACGATGGTTATGAAGAATTAAACCTGAAATCTACAAAAGGCGACCT
GCAATTCTCTCCCTGGATTCTTGTTCCACACATTGGTTATGGCTTCCACCAATACTTACCCTATCCTGAT
GGCATGTCCCCTTTCCAAGCCGCGATGGTGGATGGCTCTGGTTACCAAGTACACCGTACCATGCAATTCG
AAGATGGAGCATCACTCACAGTAAACTACCGCTATACATATGAAGGTTCCCACATTAAAGGCGAAGCACA
AGTTAAAGGTACTGGATTCCCCGCTGATGGACCAGTTATGACTAACTCATTGACCGCAGCAGACTGGTGT
CGCTCAAAAAAAACCTATCCGAACGATAAAACGATTATTAGCACATTTAAATGGAGTTATACGACCGGAA
ATGGCAAACGTTACCGCAGCACAGCACGCACAACCTATACATTTGCAAAACCAATGGCCGCGAATTATTT
GAAAAACCAACCGATGTATGTCTTTCGTAAAACAGAATTAAAACACAGCAAAACAGAATTAAATTTTAAA
GAATGGCAAAAAGCATTTACCGACGTTATGGGAATGGATGAATTATATAAATAAGCGGCCGCACATCATC
ATCACCATCACTAAGCTTTAAGCATCTCGAGGCCTCGGACTAGCGGATCAGTGAGGGTTTGCAACTGCGG
GTCAAGGATCTGGATTTCGATCACGGCACGATCATCGTGCGGGAGGGCAAGGGCTCCAAGGATCGGGCCT
TGATGTTACCCGAGAGCTTGGCACCCAGCCTGCGCGAGCAGGGGAATTGATCCGGTGGATGACCTTTTGA
ATGACCTTTAATAGATTATATTACTAATTAATTGGGGACCCTAGAGGTCCCCTTTTTTATTTTAAAAATT
TTTTCACAAAACGGTTTACAAGCATAAAGCTCCTCGGACTACCTGGTATGAGTCAGCAACACCTTCTTCA
CGAGGCAGACCTCAGCGCTAGCGGAGTGTATACTGGCTTACTATGTTGGCACTGATGAGGGTGTCAGTGA
AGTGCTTCATGTGGCAGGAGAAAAAAGGCTGCACCGGTGCGTCAGCAGAATATGTGATACAGGATATATT
CCGCTTCCTCGCTCACTGACTCGCTACGCTCGGTCGTTCGACTGCGGCGAGCGGAAATGGCTTACGAACG
GGGCGGAGATTTCCTGGAAGATGCCAGGAAGATACTTAACAGGGAAGTGAGAGGGCCGCGGCAAAGCCGT
TTTTCCATAGGCTCCGCCCCCCTGACAAGCATCACGAAATCTGACGCTCAAATCAGTGGTGGCGAAACCC
GACAGGACTATAAAGATACCAGGCGTTTCCCCCTGGCGGCTCCCTCGTGCGCTCTCCTGTTCCTGCCTTT
CGGTTTACCGGTGTCATTCCGCTGTTATGGCCGCGTTTGTCTCATTCCACGCCTGACACTCAGTTCCGGG
TAGGCAGTTCGCTCCAAGCTGGACTGTATGCACGAACCCCCCGTTCAGTCCGACCGCTGCGCCTTATCCG
GTAACTATCGTCTTGAGTCCAACCCGGAAAGACATGCAAAAGCACCACTGGCAGCAGCCACTGGTAATTG
ATTTAGAGGAGTTAGTCTTGAAGTCATGCGCCGGTTAAGGCTAAACTGAAAGGACAAGTTTTGGTGACTG
CGCTCCTCCAAGCCAGTTACCTCGGTTCAAAGAGTTGGTAGCTCAGAGAACCTTCGAAAAACCGCCCTGC
AAGGCGGTTTTTTCGTTTTCAGAGCAAGAGATTACGCGCAGACCAAAACGATCTCAAGAAGATCATCTTA
TTAAGGGGTCTGACGCTCAGTGGAACGAAAACTCACGTTAAGGGATTTTGGTCATGAGATTATCAAAAAG
GATCTTCACCTAGATCCTTTTAAATTAAAAATGAAGTTTTAAATCAATCTAAAGTATATATGAGTAAACT
TGGTCTGACAGTTACCAATGCTTAATCAGTGAGGCACCTATCTCAGCGATCTGTCTATTTCGTTCATCCA
TAGTTGCCTGACTCCCCGTCGTGTAGATAACTACGATACGGGAGGGCTTACCATCTGGCCCCAGTGCTGC
AATGATACCGCGAGACCCACGCTCACCGGCTCCAGATTTATCAGCAATAAACCAGCCAGCCGGAAGGGCC
GAGCGCAGAAGTGGTCCTGCAACTTTATCCGCCTCCATCCAGTCTATTAATTGTTGCCGGGAAGCTAGAG
TAAGTAGTTCGCCAGTTAATAGTTTGCGCAACGTTGTTGCCATTGCCTGGTATGAGTCAGCAACACCTTC
TTCACGAGGCAGACCTCAGCGCCGGCGGTCGAGTGGCGACGGCGCGGCTTGTCCGCGCCCTGGTAGATTG
CCTGGCCGTAGGCCAGCCATTTTTGAGCGGCCATCGGCCGCGATAGGCCGACGCGAAGCGGCGGGGCGTA
GGGAGCGCAGCGACCGAAGGGTAGGCGCTTTTTGCAGCTCTTCGGCTGTGCGCTGGCCAGACAGTTATGC
ACAGGCCAGGCGGGTTTTAAGAGTTTTAATAAGTTTTAAAGAGTTTTAGGCGGAAAAATCGCCTTTTTTC
TCTTTTATATCAGTCACTTACATGTGTGACCGGTTCCCAATGTACGGCTTTGGGTTCCCAATGTACGGGT
TCCGGTTCCCAATGTACGGCTTTGGGTTCCCAATGTACGTGCTATCCACAGGAAAGAGACCTTTTCGACC
TTTTTCCCCTGCTAGGGCAATTTGCCCTAGCATCTGCTCCGTACATTAGGAACCGGCGGATGCTTCGCCC
TCGATCAGGTTGCGGTAGCGCATGACTAGGATCGGGCCAGCCTGCCCCGCCTCCTCCTTCAAATCGTACT
CCGGCAGGTCATTTGACCCGATCAGCTTGCGCACGGTGAAACAGAACTTCTTGAACTCTCCGGCGCTGCC
ACTGCGTTCGTAGATCGTCTTGAACAACCATCTGGCTTCTGCCTTGCCTGCGGCGCGGCGTGCCAGGCGG
TAGAGAAAACGGCCGATGCCGGGATCGATCAAAAAGTAATCGGGGTGAACCGTCAGCACGTCCGGGTTCT
TGCCTTCTGTGATCTCGCGGTACATCCAATCAACTAGCTCGATCTCGATGTACTCCGGCCGCCCGGTTTC
GCTCTTTACGATCTTGTAGCGGCTAATCAAGGCTTCACCCTCGGATACCGTCACCAGGCGGCCGTTCTTG
GCCTTCTTCGTACGCTGCATGGCAACGTGCGTGGTGTTTAACCGAATGCAGGTTTCTACCAGGTCGTCTT
TCTGCTTTCCGCCATCGGCTCGCCGGCAGAACTTGAGTACGTCCGCAACGTGTGGACGGAACACGCGGCC
GGGCTTGTCTCCCTTCCCTTCCCGGTATCGGTTCATGGATTCGGTTAGATGGGAAACCGCCATCAGTACC
AGGTCGTAATCCCACACACTGGCCATGCCGGCCGGCCCTGCGGAAACCTCTACGTGCCCGTCTGGAAGCT
CGTAGCGGATCACCTCGCCAGCTCGTCGGTCACGCTTCGACAGACGGAAAACGGCCACGTCCATGATGCT
GCGACTATCGCGGGTGCCCACGTCATAGAGCATCGGAACGAAAAAATCTGGTTGCTCGTCGCCCTTGGGC
GGCTTCCTAATCGACGGCGCACCGGCTGCCGGCGGTTGCCGGGATTCTTTGCGGATTCGATCAGCGGCTG
CTTGCCACGATTCACCGGGGCGTGCTTCTGCCTCGATGCGTTGCCGCTGGGCGGCCTGCGCGGCCTTCAA
CTTCTCCACCAGGTCATCACCCAGCGCCGCGCCGATTTGTACCGGGCCGGATGGTTTGCGACCGCTCACG
CCGATTCCTCGGGCTTGGGGGTTCCAGTGCCATTGCAGGGCCGGCAGACAACCCAGCCGCTTACGCCTGG
CCAACCGCCCGTTCCTCCACACATGGGGCATTCCACGGCGTCGGTGCCTGGTTGTTCTTGATTTTCCATG
CCGCCTCCTTTAGCCGCTAAAATTCATCTACTCATTTATTCATTTGCTCATTTACTCTGGTAGCTGCGCG
ATGTATTCAGATAGCAGCTCGGTAATGGTCTTGCCTTGGCGTACCGCGTACATCTTCAGCTTGGTGTGAT
CCTCCGCCGGCAACTGAAAGTTGACCCGCTTCATGGCTGGCGTGTCTGCCAGGCTGGCCAACGTTGCAGC
CTTGCTGCTGCGTGCGCTCGGACGGCCGGCACTTAGCGTGTTTGTGCTTTTGCTCATTTTCTCTTTACCT
CATTAACTCAAATGAGTTTTGATTTAATTTCAGCGGCCAGCGCCTGGACCTCGCGGGCAGCGTCGCCCTC
GGGTTCTGATTCAAGAACGGTTGTGCCGGCGGCGGCAGTGCCTGGGTAGCTCACGCGCTGCGTGATACGG
GACTCAAGAATGGGCAGCTCGTACCCGGCCAGCGCCTCGGCAACCTCACCGCCGATGCGCGTGCCTTTGA
TCGCCCGCGACACGACAAAGGCCGCTTGTAGCCTTCCATCCGTGACCTCAATGCGCTGCTTAACCAGCTC
CACCAGGTCGGCGGTGGCCCATATGTCGTAAGGGCTTGGCTGCACCGGAATCAGCACGAAGTCGGCTGCC
TTGATCGCGGACACAGCCAAGTCCGCCGCCTGGGGCGCTCCGTCGATCACTACGAAGTCGCGCCGGCCGA
TGGCCTTCACGTCGCGGTCAATCGTCGGGCGGTCGATGCCGACAACGGTTAGCGGTTGATCTTCCCGCAC
GGCCGCCCAATCGCGGGCACTGCCCTGGGGATCGGAATCGACTAACAGAACATCGGCCCCGGCGAGTTGC
AGGGCGCGGGCTAGATGGGTTGCGATGGTCGTCTTGCCTGACCCGCCTTTCTGGTTAAGTACAGCGATAA
CCTTCATGCGTTCCCCTTGCGTATTTGTTTATTTACTCATCGCATCATATACGCAGCGACCGCATGACGC
AAGCTGTTTTACTCAAATACACATCACCTTTTTAGACGGCGGCGCTCGGTTTCTTCAGCGGCCAAGCTGG
CCGGCCAGGCCGCCAGCTTGGCATCAGACAAACCGGCCAGGATTTCATGCAGCCGCACGGTTGAGACGTG
CGCGGGCGGCTCGAACACGTACCCGGCCGCGATCATCTCCGCCTCGATCTCTTCGGTAATGAAAAACGGT
TCGTCCTGGCCGTCCTGGTGCGGTTTCATGCTTGTTCCTCTTGGCGTTCATTCTCGGCGGCTGCCAGGGC
GTCGGCCTCGGTCAATGCGTCCTCACGGAAGGCACCGCGCCGCCTGGCCTCGGTGGGCGTCACTTCCTCG
CTGCGCTCAAGTGCGCGGTACAGGGTCGAGCGATGCACGCCAAGCAGTGCAGCCGCCTCTTTCACGGTGC
GGCCTTCCTGGTCGATCAGCTCGCGGGCGTGCGCGATCTGTGCCGGGGTGAGGGTAGGGCGGGGGCCAAA
CTTCACGCCTCGGGCCTTGGCGGCCTCGCGCCCGCTCCGGGTGCGGTCGATGATTAGGGAACGCTCGAAC
TCGGCAATGCCGGCGAACACGGTCAACACCATGCGGCCGGCCGGCGTGGTGGTGTCGGCCCACGGCTCTG
CCAGGCTACGCAGGCCCGCGCCGGCCTCCTGGATGCGCTCGGCAATGTCCAGTAGGTCGCGGGTGCTGCG
GGCCAGGCGGTCTAGCCTGGTCACTGTCACAACGTCGCCAGGGCGTAGGTGGTCAAGCATCCTGGCCAGC
TCCGGGCGGTCGCGCCTGGTGCCGGTGATCTTCTCGGAAAACAGCTTGGTGCAGCCGGCCGCGTGCAGTT
CGGCCCGTTGGTTGGTCAAGTCCTGGTCGTCGGTGCTGACGCGGGCATAGCCCAGCAGGCCAGCGGCGGC
GCTCTTGTTCATGGCGTAATGTCTCCGGTTCTAGTCGCAAGTATTCTACTTTATGCGACTAAAACACGCG
ACAAGAAAACGCCAGGAAAAGGGCAGGGCGGCAGCCTGTCGCGTAACTTAGGACTTGTGCGACATGTCGT
TTTCAGAAGACGGCTGCACTGAACGTCAGAAGCCGACTGCACTATAGCAGCGGAGGGGTTGGATC
